>Addgene plasmid #162592 | pCAG-HiBiT-CD9 | addgene full sequence | sequence record 325027 | Addgene NGS Result
TTACCAATGCTTAATCAGTGAGGCACCTATCTCAGCGATCTGTCTATTTCGTTCATCCATAGTTGCCTGA
CTCCCCGTCGTGTAGATAACTACGATACGGGAGGGCTTACCATCTGGCCCCAGTGCTGCAATGATACCGC
GAGACCCACGCTCACCGGCTCCAGATTTATCAGCAATAAACCAGCCAGCCGGAAGGGCCGAGCGCAGAAG
TGGTCCTGCAACTTTATCCGCCTCCATCCAGTCTATTAATTGTTGCCGGGAAGCTAGAGTAAGTAGTTCG
CCAGTTAATAGTTTGCGCAACGTTGTTGCCATTGCTACAGGCATCGTGGTGTCACGCTCGTCGTTTGGTA
TGGCTTCATTCAGCTCCGGTTCCCAACGATCAAGGCGAGTTACATGATCCCCCATGTTGTGCAAAAAAGC
GGTTAGCTCCTTCGGTCCTCCGATCGTTGTCAGAAGTAAGTTGGCCGCAGTGTTATCACTCATGGTTATG
GCAGCACTGCATAATTCTCTTACTGTCATGCCATCCGTAAGATGCTTTTCTGTGACTGGTGAGTACTCAA
CCAAGTCATTCTGAGAATAGTGTATGCGGCGACCGAGTTGCTCTTGCCCGGCGTCAATACGGTATAATAC
CGCGCCACATAGCAGAACTTTAAAAGTGCTCATCATTGGAAAACGTTCTTCGGGGCGAAAACTCTCAAGG
ATCTTACCGCTGTTGAGATCCAGTTCGATGTAACCCACTCGTGCACCCAACTGATCTTCAGCATCTTTTA
CTTTCACCAGCGTTTCTGGGTGAGCAAAAACAGGAAGGCAAAATGCCGCAAAAAAGGGAATAAGGGCGAC
ACGGAAATGTTGAATACTCATACTCTTCCTTTTTCAATATTATTGAAGCATTTATCAGGGTTATTGTCTC
ATGAGCGGATACATATTTGAATGTATTTAGAAAAATAAACAAATAGGGGTTCCGCGCACATTTCCCCGAA
AAGTGCCACCTGGGTCGACATTGATTATTGACTAGTTATTAATAGTAATCAATTACGGGGTCATTAGTTC
ATAGCCCATATATGGAGTTCCGCGTTACATAACTTACGGTAAATGGCCCGCCTGGCTGACCGCCCAACGA
CCCCCGCCCATTGACGTCAATAATGACGTATGTTCCCATAGTAACGCCAATAGGGACTTTCCATTGACGT
CAATGGGTGGAGTATTTACGGTAAACTGCCCACTTGGCAGTACATCAAGTGTATCATATGCCAAGTACGC
CCCCTATTGACGTCAATGACGGTAAATGGCCCGCCTGGCATTATGCCCAGTACATGACCTTATGGGACTT
TCCTACTTGGCAGTACATCTACGTATTAGTCATCGCTATTACCATGGTCGAGGTGAGCCCCACGTTCTGC
TTCACTCTCCCCATCTCCCCCCCCTCCCCACCCCCAATTTTGTATTTATTTATTTTTTAATTATTTTGTG
CAGCGATGGGGGCGGGGGGGGGGGGGGCGCGCGCCRGGSGGGGSGGGGSGGGGGGGGGGGGGGGGGGGGG
SGRGGSGGRGRGGKGCGGCGGCAGCCAATCAGAGCGGCGCGCTCCGAAAGTTTCCTTTTATGGCGAGGCG
GCGGCGGCGGCGGCCCTATAAAAAGCGAAGCGCGCGGCGGGCGGGAGTCGCTGCGCGCTGCCTTCGCCCC
GTGCCCCGCTCCGCCGCCGCCTCGCGCCGCCCGCCCCGGCTCTGACTGACCGCGTTACTCCCACAGGTGA
GCGGGCGGGACGGCCCTTCTCCTCCGGGCTGTAATTAGCGCTTGGTTTAATGACGGCTTGTTTCTTTTCT
GTGGCTGCGTGAAAGCCTTGAGGGGCTCCGGGAGGGCCCTTTGTGCGGGGGGAGCGGCTCGGGGGGTGCG
TGCGTGTGTGTGTGCGTGGGGAGCGCCGCGTGCGGCTCCGCGCTGCCCGGCGGCTGTGAGCGCTGCGGGC
GCGGCGCGGGGCTTTGTGCGCTCCGCAGTGTGCGCGAGGGGAGCGCGGCCGGGGGCGGTGCCCCGCGGTG
CGGGGGGGGCTGCGAGGGGAACAAAGGCTGCGTGCGGGGTGTGTGCGTGGGGGGGTGAGCAGGGGGTGTG
GGCGCGTCGGTCGGGCTGCAACCCCCCCTGCACCCCCCTCCCCGAGTTGCTGAGCACGGCCCGGCTTCGG
GTGCGGGGCTCCGTACGGGGCGTGGCGCGGGGCTCGCCGTGCCGGGCGGGGGGTGGCGGCAGGTGGGGGT
GCCGGGCGGGGCGGGGCCGCCTCGGGCCGGGGRGGGCTCGGGGGAGGGGCGCGGCGGCCCCCGGAGCGCC
GGCGGCTGTCGAGGCGCGGCGAGCCGCAGCCATTGCCTTTTATGGTAATCGTGCGAGAGGGCGCAGGGAC
TTCCTTTGTCCCAAATCTGTGCGGAGCCGAAATCTGGGAGGCGCCGCCGCACCCCCTCTAGCGGGCGCGG
GGCGAAGCGGTGCGGCGCCGGCAGGAAGGAAATGGGCGGGGAGGGCCTTCGTGCGTCGCCGCGCCGCCGT
CCCCTTCTCCCTCTCCAGCCTCGGGGCTGTCCGCGGGGGGACGGCTGCCTTCGGGGGGGACGGGGCAGGG
CGGGGTTCGGCTTCTGGCGTGTGACCGGCGGCTCTAGAGCCTCTGCTAACCATGTTCATGCCTTCTTCTT
TTTCCTACAGCTCCTGGGCAACGTGCTGGTTATTGTGCTGTCTCATCATTTTGGCAAAGAATTGATTAAT
TCGAGCGAACGCGTCGCCACCATGGTGAGCGGCTGGCGGCTGTTCAAGAAGATTAGCCCGGTCAAAGGAG
GCACCAAGTGCATCAAATACCTGCTGTTCGGATTTAACTTCATCTTCTGGCTTGCCGGGATTGCTGTCCT
TGCCATTGGACTATGGCTCCGATTCGACTCTCAGACCAAGAGCATCTTCGAGCAAGAAACTAATAATAAT
AATTCCAGCTTCTACACAGGAGTCTATATTCTGATCGGAGCCGGCGCCCTCATGATGCTGGTGGGCTTCC
TGGGCTGCTGCGGGGCTGTGCAGGAGTCCCAGTGCATGCTGGGACTGTTCTTCGGCTTCCTCTTGGTGAT
ATTCGCCATTGAAATAGCTGCGGCCATCTGGGGATATTCCCACAAGGATGAGGTGATTAAGGAAGTCCAG
GAGTTTTACAAGGACACCTACAACAAGCTGAAAACCAAGGATGAGCCCCAGCGGGAAACGCTGAAAGCCA
TCCACTATGCGTTGAACTGCTGTGGTTTGGCTGGGGGCGTGGAACAGTTTATCTCAGACATCTGCCCCAA
GAAGGACGTACTCGAAACCTTCACCGTGAAGTCCTGTCCTGATGCCATCAAAGAGGTCTTCGACAATAAA
TTCCACATCATCGGCGCAGTGGGCATCGGCATTGCCGTGGTCATGATATTTGGCATGATCTTCAGTATGA
TCTTGTGCTGTGCTATCCGCAGGAACCGCGAGATGGTCTAAGCGGCCGCACTCCTCAGGTGCAGGCTGCC
TATCAGAAGGTGGTGGCTGGTGTGGCCAATGCCCTGGCTCACAAATACCACTGAGATCTTTTTCCCTCTG
CCAAAAATTATGGGGACATCATGAAGCCCCTTGAGCATCTGACTTCTGGCTAATAAAGGAAATTTATTTT
CATTGCAATAGTGTGTTGGAATTTTTTGTGTCTCTCACTCGGAAGGACATATGGGAGGGCAAATCATTTA
AAACATCAGAATGAGTATTTGGTTTAGAGTTTGGCAACATATGCCCATATGCTGGCTGCCATGAACAAAG
GTTGGCTATAAAGAGGTCATCAGTATATGAAACAGCCCCCTGCTGTCCATTCCTTATTCCATAGAAAAGC
CTTGACTTGAGGTTAGATTTTTTTTATATTTTGTTTTGTGTTATTTTTTTCTTTAACATCCCTAAAATTT
TCCTTACATGTTTTACTAGCCAGATTTTTCCTCCTCTCCTGACTACTCCCAGTCATAGCTGTCCCTCTTC
TCTTATGGAGATCCCTCGACCTGCAGCCCAAGCTTGGCGTAATCATGGTCATAGCTGTTTCCTGTGTGAA
ATTGTTATCCGCTCACAATTCCACACAACATACGAGCCGGAAGCATAAAGTGTAAAGCCTGGGGTGCCTA
ATGAGTGAGCTAACTCACATTAATTGCGTTGCGCTCACTGCCCGCTTTCCAGTCGGGAAACCTGTCGTGC
CAGCGGATCCGCATCTCAATTAGTCAGCAACCATAGTCCCGCCCCTAACTCCGCCCAGTTCCGCCCATTC
TCCGCCCCATGGCTGACTAATTTTTTTTATTTATGCAGAGGCCGAGGCCGCCTCGGCCTCTGAGCTATTC
CAGAAGTAGTGAGGAGGCTTTTTTGGAGGCCTAGGCTTTTGCAAAAAGCTAACTTGTTTATTGCAGCTTA
TAATGGTTACAAATAAAGCAATAGCATCACAAATTTCACAAATAAAGCATTTTTTTCACTGCATTCTAGT
TGTGGTTTGTCCAAACTCATCAATGTATCTTATCATGTCTGGATCCGCTGCATTAATGAATCGGCCAACG
CGCGGGGAGAGGCGGTTTGCGTATTGGGCGCTCTTCCGCTTCCTCGCTCACTGACTCGCTGCGCTCGGTC
GTTCGGCTGCGGCGAGCGGTATCAGCTCACTCAAAGGCGGTAATACGGTTATCCACAGAATCAGGGGATA
ACGCAGGAAAGAACATGTGAGCAAAAGGCCAGCAAAAGGCCAGGAACCGTAAAAAGGCCGCGTTGCTGGC
GTTTTTCCATAGGCTCCGCCCCCCTGACGAGCATCACAAAAATCGACGCTCAAGTCAGAGGTGGCGAAAC
CCGACAGGACTATAAAGATACCAGGCGTTTCCCCCTGGAAGCTCCCTCGTGCGCTCTCCTGTTCCGACCC
TGCCGCTTACCGGATACCTGTCCGCCTTTCTCCCTTCGGGAAGCGTGGCGCTTTCTCATAGCTCACGCTG
TAGGTATCTCAGTTCGGTGTAGGTCGTTCGCTCCAAGCTGGGCTGTGTGCACGAACCCCCCGTTCAGCCC
GACCGCTGCGCCTTATCCGGTAACTATCGTCTTGAGTCCAACCCGGTAAGACACGACTTATCGCCACTGG
CAGCAGCCACTGGTAACAGGATTAGCAGAGCGAGGTATGTAGGCGGTGCTACAGAGTTCTTGAAGTGGTG
GCCTAACTACGGCTACACTAGAAGAACAGTATTTGGTATCTGCGCTCTGCTGAAGCCAGTTACCTTCGGA
AAAAGAGTTGGTAGCTCTTGATCCGGCAAACAAACCACCGCTGGTAGCGGTGGTTTTTTTGTTTGCAAGC
AGCAGATTACGCGCAGAAAAAAAGGATCTCAAGAAGATCCTTTGATCTTTTCTACGGGGTCTGACGCTCA
GTGGAACGAAAACTCACGTTAAGGGATTTTGGTCATGAGATTATCAAAAAGGATCTTCACCTAGATCCTT
TTAAATTAAAAATGAAGTTTTAAATCAATCTAAAGTATATATGAGTAAACTTGGTCTGACAG
Features (pLannotate 1.2.2; 17 found; start..end, strand, type, name):
      1..861     -  CDS            AmpR: β-lactamase; bla; confers resistance to ampicillin, carbenicillin, and related antibiotics
    862..966     -  promoter       AmpR promoter: bla
    997..1376    +  enhancer       CMV enhancer: human cytomegalovirus immediate early enhancer
   1520..1540    +  promoter       chicken β-actin promoter (fragment): contains a 21-bp deletion relative to the standard chicken β-actin promoter
   1654..2670    +  intron         chimeric intron: chimera between introns from chicken β-actin and rabbit β-globin
   2788..3468    +  CDS            CD9: CD9_HUMAN - Also known as MIC3, TSPAN29. Experimental evidence at protein level: Swiss-Prot protein existence level 1. Integral membrane protein associated with integrins, which regulates different processes, such as sperm-egg fusion, platelet activation and aggregation, and cell adhesion (PubMed:8478605, PubMed:14575715, PubMed:18541721). Present at the cell surface of oocytes and plays a key role in sperm-egg fusion, possibly by organizing multiprotein complexes and the morphology of the membrane required for the fusion (By similarity). In myoblasts, associates with CD81 and PTGFRN and inhib
   3480..3551    +  CDS            HBB (fragment): HBB_PONPY - Experimental evidence at transcript level: Swiss-Prot protein existence level 2. Involved in oxygen transport from the lung to the various peripheral tissues. From Pongo pygmaeus (Bornean orangutan).
   3622..3677    +  polyA_signal   β-globin poly(A) signal: rabbit β-globin polyadenylation signal (Gil and Proudfoot, 1987)
   4062..4078    -  protein_bind   lac operator: The lac repressor binds to the lac operator to inhibit transcription in E. coli. This inhibition can be relieved by adding lactose or isopropyl-β-D-thiogalactopyranoside (IPTG). lac repressor encoded by lacI
   4086..4116    -  promoter       lac promoter: promoter for the E. coli lac operon
   4131..4152    -  protein_bind   CAP binding site: CAP binding activates transcription in the presence of cAMP. E. coli catabolite activator protein
   4165..4204    -  CDS            lacI (fragment): lac repressor; lacI; The lac repressor binds to the lac operator to inhibit transcription in E. coli. This inhibition can be relieved by adding lactose or isopropyl-β-D-thiogalactopyranoside (IPTG).
   4211..4233    +  promoter       SV40 promoter (fragment): SV40 enhancer and early promoter
   4237..4371    +  rep_origin     SV40 ori: SV40 origin of replication
   4391..4525    +  polyA_signal   SV40 poly(A) signal: SV40 polyadenylation signal
   4527..4581    -  CDS            lacI (fragment): lac repressor; lacI; The lac repressor binds to the lac operator to inhibit transcription in E. coli. This inhibition can be relieved by adding lactose or isopropyl-β-D-thiogalactopyranoside (IPTG).
   4764..5352    -  rep_origin     ori: high-copy-number ColE1/pMB1/pBR322/pUC origin of replication
