[The description below was written by a language model from this plasmid's Addgene catalogue record and pLannotate feature annotations shown in this document.]
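Description:
pCAG-HiBiT-CD9 is a mammalian expression plasmid of about 5.5 kb built on the pCAGGS backbone. It is propagated in E. coli from a high-copy ColE1/pUC-type origin and selected with ampicillin through the β-lactamase gene and its native promoter. The backbone also carries an SV40 origin of replication, which permits episomal amplification in cells expressing SV40 large T antigen. Short lac promoter/operator and lacI fragments and an SV40 poly(A) signal are also present, apparently as leftovers of vector construction rather than working parts of the expression unit.

The payload is human CD9, a tetraspanin membrane protein, fused at its N terminus to HiBiT. HiBiT is a small peptide tag that complements the LgBiT fragment of split NanoLuc luciferase to restore luminescence. Expression is driven by the CAG promoter, annotated here as the CMV immediate-early enhancer, a chicken β-actin promoter and a chimeric β-actin/β-globin intron, which together give strong constitutive transcription in many mammalian cell types. The transcript ends at a rabbit β-globin polyadenylation signal, and the short HBB fragment annotated just upstream of it most likely reflects β-globin 3′ sequence rather than an expressed coding region. The feature table annotates the CD9 coding sequence but not the HiBiT tag. The tag is too short for the tool to detect and presumably lies immediately upstream of the CD9 annotation, consistent with the recorded 720 bp insert.

According to the associated publication title, the construct supports a real-time luminescence assay for cytoplasmic cargo delivery by extracellular vesicles. CD9 is commonly enriched in such vesicles, so the fusion would load them with HiBiT, and a luminescent signal would be expected when the tag meets LgBiT in recipient cells.
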