Addgene plasmid #162592: pCAG-HiBiT-CD9
Purpose: N-terminally HiBiT-tagged human CD9 under CAG promoter
Depositing lab: Masaharu Somiya. Depositing organization: The University of Osaka. Publication: Real-Time Luminescence Assay for Cytoplasmic Cargo Delivery of Extracellular Vesicles. Somiya M, Kuroda S. Anal Chem. 2021 Mar 24. doi: 10.1021/acs.analchem.1c00339. PubMed 33759512.
Backbone
  Vector backbone: pCAGGS
  Vector type: Mammalian Expression
Growth in bacteria
  Bacterial resistance: Ampicillin, 100 μg/mL
  Growth temperature: 37°C
  Growth strain: DH5alpha
  Copy number: High Copy
Gene/Insert
  Gene/Insert name: human CD9
  Species: H. sapiens (human), Synthetic; human
  Insert size (bp): 720
  Entrez Gene: CD9 (a.k.a. BTCC-1, DRAP-27, MIC3, MRP-1, TSPAN-29, TSPAN29)
  Promoter: CAG
  Tag / fusion protein: HiBiT (N terminal on insert)
  Cloning method: Gibson Cloning
  Sequencing primers: 5′ pCAG-F; 3′ Bglob-pA-R
Terms and licenses: Academic/Nonprofit Terms; Industry Terms: Not Available to Industry
How to cite: pCAG-HiBiT-CD9 was a gift from Masaharu Somiya (Addgene plasmid # 162592 ; http://n2t.net/addgene:162592 ; RRID:Addgene_162592)
